>Addgene plasmid #40637 | pGEX4T-1_OCT4_T234A | depositor partial sequence | sequence record 52858 | OCT4 coding sequence
ATATGGAAAACTTGTATTTCCAGGGCCATATGGCTAGCGCGGGACACCTGGCTTCGGATTTCGCCTTCTC
GCCCCCTCCAGGTGGTGGAGGTGATGGGCCAGGGGGGCCGGAGCCGGGCTGGGTTGATCCTCGGACCTGG
CTAAGCTTCCAAGGCCCTCCTGGAGGGCCAGGAATCGGGCCGGGGGTTGGGCCAGGCTCTGAGGTGTGGG
GGATTCCCCCATGCCCCCCGCCGTATGAGTTCTGTGGGGGGATGGCGTACTGTGGGCCCCAGGTTGGAGT
GGGGCTAGTGCCCCAAGGCGGCTTGGAGACCTCTCAGCCTGAGGGTGAAGCAGGAGTCGGGGTGGAGAGC
AACTCCGATGGGGCCTCCCCGGAGCCCTGCACCGTCACCCCTGGTGCCGTGAAGCTGGAGAAGGAGAAGC
TGGAGCAAAACCCGGAGGAGTCCCAGGACATCAAAGCTCTGCAGAAAGAACTCGAGCAATTTGCCAAGCT
CCTGAAGCAGAAGAGGATCACCCTGGGATATACACAGGCCGATGTGGGGCTCACCCTGGGGGTTCTATTT
GGGAAGGTATTCAGCCAAACGACCATCTGCCGCTTTGAGGCTCTGCAGCTTAGCTTCAAGAACATGTGTA
AGCTGCGGCCCTTGCTGCAGAAGTGGGTGGAGGAAGCTGACAACAATGAAAATCTTCAGGAGATATGCAA
AGCAGAAACCCTCGTGCAGGCCCGAAAGAGAAAGCGAGCCAGTATCGAGAACCGAGTGAGAGGCAACCTG
GAGAATTTGTTCCTGCAGTGCCCGAAACCCACACTGCAGCAGATCAGCCACATCGCCCAGCAGCTTGGGC
TCGAGAAGGATGTGGTCCGAGTGTGGTTCTGTAACCGGCGCCAGAAGGGCAAGCGATCAAGCAGCGACTA
TGCACAACGAGAGGATTTTGAGGCTGCTGGGTCTCCTTTCTCAGGGGGACCAGTGTCCTTTCCTCTGGCC
CCAGGGCCCCATTTTGGTACCCCAGGCTATGGGAGCCCTCACTTCACTGCACTGTACTCCTCGGTCCCTT
TCCCTGAGGGGGAAGCCTTTCCCCCTGTCTCCGTCACCACTCTGGGCTCTCCCATGCATTCAAACTGAGA
ATTCGAG
