>Addgene plasmid #40637 | pGEX4T-1_OCT4_T234A | addgene partial sequence | sequence record 54333 | pGEX5
TCTCAATCGGATCTGGTTCCGCGTGGATCTCATATGGAAAACTTGTATTTCCAGGGCCATATGGCTAGCG
CGGGACACCTGGCTTCGGATTTCGCCTTCTCGCCCCCTCCAGGTGGTGGAGGTGATGGGCCAGGGGGGCC
GGAGCCGGGCTGGGTTGATCCTCGGACCTGGCTAAGCTTCCAAGGCCCTCCTGGAGGGCCAGGAATCGGG
CCGGGGGTTGGGCCAGGCTCTGAGGTGTGGGGGATTCCCCCATGCCCCCCGCCGTATGAGTTCTGTGGGG
GGATGGCGTACTGTGGGCCCCAGGTTGGAGTGGGGCTAGTGCCCCAAGGCGGCTTGGAGACCTCTCAGCC
TGAGGGTGAAGCAGGAGTCGGGGTGGAGAGCAACTCCGATGGGGCCTCCCCGGAGCCCTGCACCGTCACC
CCTGGTGCCGTGA
