>Addgene plasmid #40637 | pGEX4T-1_OCT4_T234A | addgene partial sequence | sequence record 55600 | hOCT4-F 5'-TGCAGAAAGAACTCGAGCAA-3'
AAAAGACACCCTGGGATATACACAGGCCGATGTGGGGCTCACCCTGGGGGTTCTATTTGGGAAGGTATTC
AGCCAAACGACCATCTGCCGCTTTGAGGCTCTGCAGCTTAGCTTCAAGAACATGTGTAAGCTGCGGCCCT
TGCTGCAGAAGTGGGTGGAGGAAGCTGACAACAATGAAAATCTTCAGGAGATATGCAAAGCAGAAACCCT
CGTGCAGGCCCGAAAGAGAAAGCGAGCCAGTATCGAGAACCGAGTGAGAGGCAACCTGGAGAATTTGTTC
CTGCAGTGCCCGAAACCCACACTGCAGCAGATCAGCCACATCGCCCAGCAGCTTGGGCTCGAGAAGGATG
TGGTCCGAGTGTGGTTCTGTAACCGGCGCCAGAAGGGCAAGCGATCAAGCAGCGACTATGCACAACGAGA
GGATTTTGAGGCTGCTGGGTCTCCTTTCTCAGGGGGACCAGTGTCCTTTCCTCTGGCCCCAGGGCCCCAT
TTTGGTACCCCAGGCTATGGGAGCCCTCACTTCACTGCACTGTACTCCTCGGTCCCTTTCCCTGAGGGGG
AAGCCTTTCCCCCTGTCTCCGTCACCACTCTGGGCTCTCCCATGCATTCAAACTGAGAATTCGAGCTCCG
TCGACAAGCTTACGGCCGCACTCGAGAACCTGTACTTCCAGGGAGTCGAGCACCACCACCACCACCACTG
AGATCCGGCTGCTAACAAAGCCCGAAAGGAAGCTGAGTTGGCTGCTGCCACCGCTGAGCAATAACTAGCA
TAACCCCTTGGGGCCTCTAAACGGGTCTTGAGGGGTTTTTTGCTGAAAGGAGGAACTATATCCGGATTGG
CGAATGGG
[76 nt withheld, positions 849-924]
