[The description below was written by a language model from this plasmid's Addgene catalogue record.]
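Description:
pGEX4T-1_OCT4_T234A is a bacterial expression plasmid built on the pGEX4T-1 backbone, designed to produce a mutant form of human OCT4 (POU5F1) as a glutathione S-transferase fusion protein in E. coli. The plasmid is selected with ampicillin. The record gives a total size of about 7.4 kb, of which roughly 1.1 kb is the insert. The copy number is listed as unknown, and no feature table is provided, so the origin of replication and other backbone elements are not itemised here.

The POU5F1 coding sequence was cloned between NheI and EcoRI sites, both of which are retained, and is expressed from the tac promoter, a hybrid trp/lac promoter that in pGEX-type vectors is typically induced with IPTG. GST sits at the N terminus of the insert and allows affinity purification on glutathione resin. Between GST and OCT4 lie two protease recognition sites: the thrombin site native to pGEX4T-1 and a TEV site that was added to the backbone. These give two options for removing the tag after purification.

The insert carries a T234A substitution, which replaces a threonine with alanine, a residue that cannot be phosphorylated. Given the associated study of how phosphorylation regulates human OCT4, the construct most plausibly serves as a source of recombinant phospho-deficient OCT4 for comparison with wild-type protein in biochemical assays. The record does not specify the particular experiments.
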