Addgene plasmid #40637: pGEX4T-1_OCT4_T234A
Depositing lab: James Thomson. Depositing organization: University of Wisconsin, Madison. Publication: Phosphorylation regulates human OCT4. Brumbaugh J, Hou Z, Russell JD, Howden SE, Yu P, Ledvina AR, Coon JJ, Thomson JA. Proc Natl Acad Sci U S A. 2012 May 8;109(19):7162-8. Epub 2012 Apr 2. 10.1073/pnas.1203874109 PubMed 22474382.
Backbone
  Vector backbone: pGEX4T-1
  Backbone manufacturer: GE-healthcare
  Backbone size w/o insert (bp): 6237
  Total vector size (bp): 7362
  Modifications to backbone: Added TEV cleavage site
  Vector type: Bacterial Expression
Growth in bacteria
  Bacterial resistance: Ampicillin, 100 μg/mL
  Growth temperature: 37°C
  Growth strain: DH5alpha
  Copy number: Unknown
Gene/Insert
  Gene/Insert name: POU5F1 (alt name: OCT4)
  Species: H. sapiens (human)
  Insert size (bp): 1125
  Mutation: T234A
  Entrez Gene: POU5F1 (a.k.a. OCT3, OCT4, OCT4Borf1, OTF-3, OTF3, OTF4, Oct-3, Oct-4, Oct3/4)
  Promoter: tac
  Tag / fusion protein: GST (N terminal on insert); Thrombin cleavage (N terminal on insert); TEV cleavage (N terminal on insert)
  Cloning method: Restriction Enzyme; 5′ cloning site NheI (not destroyed); 3′ cloning site EcoRI (not destroyed)
  Sequencing primers: 5′ NA; 3′ NA
Terms and licenses: Academic/Nonprofit Terms; Industry Terms: Not Available to Industry
How to cite: pGEX4T-1_OCT4_T234A was a gift from James Thomson (Addgene plasmid # 40637 ; http://n2t.net/addgene:40637 ; RRID:Addgene_40637)
